>Addgene plasmid #234034 | makeTCR_Hs.TRBV7-7 | addgene full sequence | sequence record 468346 | Addgene NGS Result
CGTCTCACCATGGGTACCAGTCTCCTATGCTGGGTGGTCCTGGGTTTCCTAGGGACAGATCACACAGGTG
CTGGAGTCTCCCAGTCTCCCAGGTACAAAGTCACAAAGAGGGGACAGGATGTAACTCTCAGGTGTGATCC
AATTTCGAGTCATGCAACCCTTTATTGGTATCAACAGGCCCTGGGGCAGGGCCCAGAGTTTCTGACTTAC
TTCAATTATGAAGCTCAACCAGACAAATCAGGGCTGCCCAGTGATCGGTTCTCTGCAGAGAGGCCTGAGG
GATCCATCTCCACTCTGACGATTCAGCGCACAGAGCAGCGGGACTCAGCCATGTATCGCTGTGTGAGACG
CAGGGAAGATGGCCGCGAAGAAAACGTCATAGCTGTTTCCTGACTGACCATTTAAATCATACCTGACCTC
CATAGCAGAAAGTCAAAAGCCTCCGACCGGAGGCTTTTGACTTGATCGGCACGTAAGAGGTTCCAACTTT
CACCATAATGAAATAAGATCACTACCGGGCGTATTTTTTGAGTTATCGAGATTTTCAGGAGCTAAGGAAG
CTAAAATGGAGAAAAAAATCACTGGATATACCACCGTTGATATATCCCAATGGCATCGTAAAGAACATTT
TGAGGCATTTCAGTCAGTTGCTCAATGTACCTATAACCAGACCGTTCAGCTGGATATTACGGCCTTTTTA
AAGACCGTAAAGAAAAATAAGCACAAGTTTTATCCGGCCTTTATTCACATTCTTGCCCGCCTGATGAATG
CTCATCCGGAATTTCGTATGGCAATGAAAGACGGTGAGCTGGTGATATGGGATAGTGTTCACCCTTGTTA
CACCGTTTTCCATGAGCAAACTGAAACGTTTTCATCGCTCTGGAGTGAATACCACGACGATTTCCGGCAG
TTTCTACACATATATTCGCAAGATGTGGCGTGTTACGGTGAAAACCTGGCCTATTTCCCTAAAGGGTTTA
TTGAGAATATGTTTTTTGTCTCAGCCAATCCCTGGGTGAGTTTCACCAGTTTTGATTTAAACGTGGCCAA
TATGGACAACTTCTTCGCCCCCGTTTTCACCATGGGCAAATATTATACGCAAGGCGACAAGGTGCTGATG
CCGCTGGCGATTCAGGTTCATCATGCCGTTTGTGATGGCTTCCATGTCGGCAGAATGCTTAATGAATTAC
AACAGTACTGCGATGAGTGGCAGGGCGGGGCGTAATGAGGGCCCAAATGTAATCACCTGGCTCACCTTCG
GGTGGGCCTTTCTGCGTTGCTGGCGTTTTTCCATAGGCTCCGCCCCCCTGACGAGCATCACAAAAATCGA
TGCTCAAGTCAGAGGTGGCGAAACCCGACAGGACTATAAAGATACCAGGCGTTTCCCCCTGGAAGCTCCC
TCGTGCGCTCTCCTGTTCCGACCCTGCCGCTTACCGGATACCTGTCCGCCTTTCTCCCTTCGGGAAGCGT
GGCGCTTTCTCATAGCTCACGCTGTAGGTATCTCAGTTCGGTGTAGGTCGTTCGCTCCAAGCTGGGCTGT
GTGCACGAACCCCCCGTTCAGCCCGACCGCTGCGCCTTATCCGGTAACTATCGTCTTGAGTCCAACCCGG
TAAGACACGACTTATCGCCACTGGCAGCAGCCACTGGTAACAGGATTAGCAGAGCGAGGTATGTAGGCGG
TGCTACAGAGTTCTTGAAGTGGTGGCCTAACTACGGCTACACTAGAAGAACAGTATTTGGTATCTGCGCT
CTGCTGAAGCCAGTTACCTCGGAAAAAGAGTTGGTAGCTCTTGATCCGGCAAACAAACCACCGCTGGTAG
CGGTGGTTTTTTTGTTTGCAAGCAGCAGATTACGCGCAGAAAAAAAGGATCTCAAGAAGATCCTTTGATT
TTCTACCGAAGAAAGGCCCACCCGTGAAGGTGAGCCAGTGAGTTGATTGCAGTCCAGTTACGCTGGAGTC
TGAGGCTCGTCCTGAATGATATCAAGCTTGAATTCGTTTGTAAAACGACGGCCAGTGCTAACCGTATCGC
ATTGGCCATACCTACA
Features (pLannotate 1.2.2; 8 found; start..end, strand, type, name):
     10..342     +  CDS            TRBV7-9: TVB79_HUMAN - Experimental evidence at protein level: Swiss-Prot protein existence level 1. V region of the variable domain of T cell receptor (TR) beta chain that participates in the antigen recognition (PubMed:24600447). Alpha-beta T cell receptors are antigen specific receptors which are essential to the immune response and are present on the cell surface of T lymphocytes. Recognize peptide-major histocompatibility (MH) (pMH) complexes that are displayed by antigen presenting cells (APC), a prerequisite for efficient T cell adaptive immunity against pathogens (PubMed:25493333). Binding of a
    431..462     +  terminator     tonB terminator: bidirectional E. coli tonB-P14 transcription terminator
    463..565     +  promoter       cat promoter: promoter of the E. coli cat gene encoding chloramphenicol acetyltransferase
    566..1222    +  CDS            cat: CAT_ECOLX - Experimental evidence at protein level: Swiss-Prot protein existence level 1. This enzyme is an effector of chloramphenicol resistance in bacteria. From Escherichia coli. This protein is used as a marker in many commonly used cloning vectors, such as pACYC184.
   1249..1276    +  terminator     T7Te terminator: phage T7 early transcription terminator
   1288..1875    -  rep_origin     ori: high-copy-number ColE1/pMB1/pBR322/pUC origin of replication
   1897..1926    -  terminator     T3Te terminator: phage T3 early transcription terminator
   1998..2017    -  CDS            lacZα (fragment): LacZα fragment of β-galactosidase; lacZ fragment
