[The description below was written by a language model from this plasmid's Addgene catalogue record and pLannotate feature annotations shown in this document.]
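Description:
makeTCR_Hs.TRBV7-7 is a small synthetic-biology part plasmid (about 2.0 kb in the sequenced record) that stores one human T cell receptor beta-chain variable gene segment, TRBV7-7, as a module for the makeTCR assembly system. The backbone is the custom minimal pmakeTCR vector of roughly 1.7 kb. It is maintained in E. coli through a high-copy ColE1/pUC-type origin and is selected with chloramphenicol, with resistance provided by a cat gene driven by its own promoter. Transcription terminators (tonB, T7Te and T3Te) flank the marker and origin, presumably insulating these units from each other and from the insert. A short residual lacZα fragment is also annotated, and M13 forward and reverse primer sites are listed for sequencing across the insert.

The insert is about 336 bp of synthetic origin and has no promoter, so the plasmid is a donor of a coding fragment rather than an expression construct. The record lists two four-base cloning sites that are not destroyed. This is consistent with defined overhangs that would let the V segment be joined in order with other modules, although the record does not name the enzyme used or the other parts of the assembly. The stated purpose is simply to supply the human TRBV gene for makeTCR assembly, a platform described as modular, single-step T cell receptor synthesis.

The automated feature table labels the insert CDS as TRBV7-9 rather than TRBV7-7. This most likely reflects a best match to a closely related TRBV7 family member in the annotation database, and the catalogue identifies the segment as TRBV7-7.
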