Addgene plasmid #234034: makeTCR_Hs.TRBV7-7
Purpose: Hs TRBV gene for makeTCR assembly
Depositing lab: Michael Platten. Depositing organization: Deutsches Krebsforschungszentrum (DKFZ). Publication: makeTCR: A Modular Platform for Rapid, Flexible, Scalable, Single-Step T Cell Receptor Synthesis. Hamberger M, Neuhoff M-T, Pietrantonio SV, Boschert T, Maldonado Torres C, Errerd A, Tan CL, Lindner JM, Platten M, Green EW. bioRxiv 2025.04.27.647198 10.1101/2025.04.27.647198.
Backbone
  Vector backbone: pmakeTCR
  Backbone manufacturer: custom
  Backbone size w/o insert (bp): 1710
  Vector type: Synthetic Biology
Growth in bacteria
  Bacterial resistance: Chloramphenicol, 25 μg/mL
  Growth temperature: 37°C
  Growth strain: DH5alpha
  Copy number: High Copy
Gene/Insert
  Gene/Insert name: TRBV7-7 (alt name: ENSG00000261022)
  Species: H. sapiens (human)
  Insert size (bp): 336
  Entrez Gene: TRBV7-7 (a.k.a. TCRBV6S6A2T, TCRBV7S7, TRBV77)
  Promoter: n/a
  Cloning method: Restriction Enzyme; 5′ cloning site CCAT (not destroyed); 3′ cloning site TGTG (not destroyed)
  Sequencing primers: 5′ M13 (-21) Forward; 3′ M13 Reverse
Resource information
  A portion of this plasmid was derived from a plasmid made by: synthetic
Terms and licenses: Academic/Nonprofit Terms; Industry Terms: Not Available to Industry
Depositor comments: Please visit https://doi.org/10.1101/2025.04.27.647198 for bioRxiv preprint.
How to cite: makeTCR_Hs.TRBV7-7 was a gift from Michael Platten (Addgene plasmid # 234034 ; http://n2t.net/addgene:234034 ; RRID:Addgene_234034)
